>Addgene plasmid #45043 | PGEX-NEDD4 | addgene partial sequence | sequence record 64943 | pGEX5
ATCTGATCGAAGGTCGTGGGATCCCCGAATTCGCCCTTATGGCAACTTGCGCGGTGGAGGTGTTCGGGCT
CCTGGAGGACGAGGAAAATTCACGAATTGTGAGAGTAAGAGTTATAGCCGGAATAGGCCTTGCCAAGAAG
GATATATTGGGAGCTAGTGATCCTTACGTGAGAGTGACGTTATATGACCCAATGAATGGAGTTCTTACAA
GTGTGCAAACAAAAACCATTAAAAAGAGTTTGAATCCAAAGTGGAATGAAGAAATATTATTCAGAGTTCA
TCCTCAGCAGCACCGGCTTCTTTTTGAAGTGTTTGACGAAAACCGATTGACAAGAGATGATTTCCTAGGT
CAAGTGGATGTTCCACTTTATCCATTACCGACAGAAAATCCAAGATTGGAGAGACCATATACATTTAAGG
ATTTTGTTCTTCATCCAAGAAGTCACAAATCAAGAGTTAAAGGTTATCTGAGACTAAAAATGACTTATTT
ACCTAAAACCAGTGGCTCAGAAGATGATAATGCAGAACAGGCTGAGGAATTAGAGCCTGGCTGGGTTGTT
TTGGACCAACCAGATGCTGCTTGCCATTTGCAGCAACAACAAGAACCTTCTCCTCTACCTCCAGGGTGGG
AAGAGAGGCAGGATATCCTTGGAAGGACCTATTATGTAAACCATGAATCTAGAAGAACACAGTGGAAAAG
ACCAACCCCTCAGGACAACCTAACAGATGCTGAGAATGGCAACATTCAACTGCAAGCACAACGTGCATTT
ACCACCAGGCGGCAGATATCCGAGGAAACAGAAAGTGTTGACAACCAAGAGTCTTCCGA
