[The description below was written by a language model from this plasmid's Addgene catalogue record.]
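Description:
PGEX-NEDD4 is a bacterial expression plasmid built on the pGEX-5X3 backbone, a commercial vector for producing glutathione S-transferase (GST) fusion proteins in E. coli. The backbone is about 5.0 kb and the complete plasmid about 7.7 kb. It is maintained as a high-copy plasmid under ampicillin selection. No feature table accompanies the record, so the promoter, origin and other backbone elements are not individually listed. pGEX-series vectors generally drive expression from an IPTG-inducible tac promoter, carry a lacI repressor gene, and place GST upstream of the cloning site. The 5X variants include a Factor Xa cleavage site between GST and the fusion partner.

The insert is an approximately 2.7 kb human NEDD4-1 (NEDD4, also known as RPF1) coding sequence, referenced to a RefSeq mRNA entry and fused to GST. The record does not specify the position of the tag, the cloning sites used, or whether any mutations are present, although the pGEX design implies an N-terminal GST. NEDD4-1 is a HECT-family E3 ubiquitin ligase that has been implicated in ubiquitination of the tumor suppressor PTEN.

The plasmid was deposited in connection with a study of how the Rak kinase regulates PTEN protein stability and function. This suggests that it was used to produce recombinant GST-NEDD4-1, purified on glutathione resin, for assays such as GST pull-down binding experiments or in vitro ubiquitination reactions. The record itself does not state the specific experimental application.
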