Addgene plasmid #45043: PGEX-NEDD4
Depositing lab: Shiaw-Yih Lin. Depositing organization: University of Texas MD Anderson Cancer Center. Publication: Rak functions as a tumor suppressor by regulating PTEN protein stability and function. Yim EK, Peng G, Dai H, Hu R, Li K, Lu Y, Mills GB, Meric-Bernstam F, Hennessy BT, Craven RJ, Lin SY. Cancer Cell. 2009 Apr 7;15(4):304-14. doi: 10.1016/j.ccr.2009.02.012. PubMed 19345329.
Backbone
  Vector backbone: pGEX-5X3
  Backbone manufacturer: Amersham Pharmacia
  Backbone size w/o insert (bp): 4972
  Total vector size (bp): 7672
  Vector type: Bacterial Expression
Growth in bacteria
  Bacterial resistance: Ampicillin, 100 μg/mL
  Growth temperature: 37°C
  Growth strain: DH5alpha
  Copy number: High Copy
Gene/Insert
  Gene/Insert name: NEDD4-1
  Species: H. sapiens (human)
  Insert size (bp): 2700
  GenBank ID: NM_006154.2
  Entrez Gene: NEDD4 (a.k.a. NEDD4-1, RPF1)
  Tag / fusion protein: GST
Terms and licenses: Academic/Nonprofit Terms; Industry Terms: Not Available to Industry
How to cite: PGEX-NEDD4 was a gift from Shiaw-Yih Lin (Addgene plasmid # 45043 ; http://n2t.net/addgene:45043 ; RRID:Addgene_45043)
